>Addgene plasmid #191448 | Epac-SH226 | addgene full sequence | sequence record 382898 | Addgene NGS Result
TTGCTGGCCTTTTGCTCACATGTTCTTTCCTGCGTTATCCCCTGATTCTGTGGATAACCGTATTACCGCC
ATGCATTAGTTATTAATAGTAATCAATTACGGGGTCATTAGTTCATAGCCCATATATGGAGTTCCGCGTT
ACATAACTTACGGTAAATGGCCCGCCTGGCTGACCGCCCAACGACCCCCGCCCATTGACGTCAATAATGA
CGTATGTTCCCATAGTAACGCCAATAGGGACTTTCCATTGACGTCAATGGGTGGAGTATTTACGGTAAAC
TGCCCACTTGGCAGTACATCAAGTGTATCATATGCCAAGTACGCCCCCTATTGACGTCAATGACGGTAAA
TGGCCCGCCTGGCATTATGCCCAGTACATGACCTTATGGGACTTTCCTACTTGGCAGTACATCTACGTAT
TAGTCATCGCTATTACCATGGTGATGCGGTTTTGGCAGTACATCAATGGGCGTGGATAGCGGTTTGACTC
ACGGGGATTTCCAAGTCTCCACCCCATTGACGTCAATGGGAGTTTGTTTTGGCACCAAAATCAACGGGAC
TTTCCAAAATGTCGTAACAACTCCGCCCCATTGACGCAAATGGGCGGTAGGCGTGTACGGTGGGAGGTCT
ATATAAGCAGAGCTGGTTTAGTGAACCGTCAGATCCGCTAGCCGCAATGGTGAGCAAGGGCGAGGAGCTG
TTCACCGGGGTGGTGCCCATCCTGGTCGAGCTGGACGGCGACGTAAACGGCCACAAGTTCAGCGTGTCCG
GCGAGGGCGAGGGCGATGCCACCTACGGCAAGCTGACCCTGAAGTTCATCTGCACCACCGGCAAGCTGCC
CGTGCCCTGGCCCACCCTCGTGACCACCCTGTCCTGGGGCGTGCAGTGCTTCGCCCGCTACCCCGACCAC
ATGAAGCAGCACGACTTCTTCAAGTCCGCCATGCCCGAAGGCTACGTCCAGGAGCGCACCATCTTCTTCA
AGGACGACGGCAACTACAAGACCCGCGCCGAGGTGAAGTTCGAGGGCGACACCCTGGTGAACCGCATCGA
GCTGAAGGGCATCGACTTCAAGGAGGACGGCAACATCCTGGGGCACAAGCTGGAGTACAACTACTTTAGC
GACAACGTCTATATCACCGCCGACAAGCAGAAGAACGGCATCAAGGCCAACTTCAAGATCCGCCACAACA
TCGAGGACGGCGGCGTGCAGCTCGCCGACCACTACCAGCAGAACACCCCCATCGGCGACGGCCCCGTGCT
GCTGCCCGACAACCACTACCTGAGCACCCAGTCCAAGCTGAGCAAAGACCCCAACGAGAAGCGCGATCAC
ATGGTCCTGCTGGAGTTCGTGACCGCCGCCCGATATCAGCCCGTGGGAACTCATGAGATGGAGGAGGAGT
TGGCCGAAGCTGTGGCCCTGCTCTCCCAGCGGGGGCCTGACGCCCTGCTCACTGTGGCACTTCGAAAGCC
CCCAGGTCAGCGCACGGATGAAGAGCTGGACCTCATCTTTGAGGAGCTGCTGCACATCAAGGCTGTGGCC
CACCTCTCCAACTCGGTGAAGCGAGAATTAGCGGCTGTTCTGCTCTTTGAACCACACAGCAAGGCAGGGA
CCGTGTTGTTCAGCCAGGGGGACAAGGGCACTTCGTGGTACATTATCTGGAAGGGATCTGTCAACGTGGT
GACCCATGGCAAGGGGCTGGTGACCACCCTGCATGAGGGAGATGATTTTGGACAGCTGGCTCTGGTGAAT
GATGCACCCCGGGCAGCCACCATCATCCTGCGAGAAGACAACTGTCATTTCCTGCGTGTGGACAAGCAGG
ACTTCAACCGTATCATCAAGGATGTGGAGGCAAAGACCATGCGGCTGGAAGAACATGGCAAAGTGGTGCT
GGTGCTGGAGAGAGCCTCTCAGGGCGCCGGCCCTTCCCGACCCCCAACCCCAGGCAGGAACCGGTATACA
GTGATGTCTGGCACCCCAGAGAAGATCCTAGAGCTTCTGTTGGAGGCCATGGGACCAGATTCCAGTGCTC
ATGACCCAACAGAGACATTCCTCAGCGACTTCCTCCTGACCCACAGGGTCTTCATGCCCAGCGCCCAACT
CTGCGCTGCCCTTCTGCACCACTTCCATGTGGAGCCTGCGGGTGGCAGCGAGCAGGAGCGCAGCACCTAC
GTCTGCAACAAGAGGCAGCAGATCTTGCGGCTGGTCAGCCAGTGGGTGGCCCTGTATGGCTCCATGCTCC
ACACTGACCCTGTGGCCACCAGCTTCCTCCAGAAACTCTCAGACCTGGTGGGCAGGGACACCCGACTCAG
CAACCTGCTGAGGGAGCAGTGGCCAGAGAGGCGGCGATGCCACAGGTTGGAGAATGGCTGTGGGAATGCA
TCTCCTCAGATGAAGGCCCGGAACTTGCCTGTTTGGCTCCCCAACCAGGACGAGCCCCTTCCTGGCAGCA
GCTGTGCCATCCAAGTTGGGGATAAAGTCCCCTATGACATCTGCCGGCCAGACCACTCAGTGTTGACCCT
GCAGCTGCCTGTGACAGCCTCCGTGAGAGAGGTGATGGCAGCGTTGGCCCAGGAGGATGGCTGGACCAAG
GGGCAGGTGCTGGTGAAGGTCAATTCTGCAGGTGATGCCATTGGCCTGCAGCCAGATGCCCGTGGTGTGG
CCACATCTCTGGGGCTCAATGAGCGTCTCTTTGTTGTCAACCCACAGGAAGCGCATGAGCTGATCCCACA
CCCTGACCAGCTGGGGCCCACTGTGGGCTCTGCTGAGGGGCTGGACCTGGTGAGTGCCAAGGACCTGGCA
GGCCAGCTGACGGACCACGACTGGAGCCTCTTCAACAGTATCCACCAGGTGGAGCTGATCCACTATGTGC
TGGGCCCCCAGCATCTGCGGGATGTCACCACCGCCAACCTGGAGCGCTTCATGCGCCGCTTCAATGAGCT
GCAGTACTGGGTGGCCACCGAGCTGTGTCTCTGCCCCGTGCCCGGCCCCCGGGCCCAGCTGCTCAGGAAG
TTCATTAAGCTGGCGGCCCACCTCAAGGAGCAGAAGAATCTCAATTCCTTCTTTGCCGTCATGTTTGGCC
TCAGCAACTCGGCCATCAGCCGCCTAGCCCACACCTGGGAGCGGCTGCCCCACAAAGTCCGGAAGCTGTA
CTCCGCCCTCGAGAGGCTGCTGGATCCCTCATGGAACCACCGGGTATACCGACTGGCCCTCGCCAAGCTC
TCCCCTCCTGTCATCCCCTTCATGCCCCTTCTTCTCAAAGACATGGCCGCCATTCATGAGGGAAACCACA
CACTAGTGGAGAATCTCATCAACTTTGAGAAGATGAGAATGATGGCCAGAGCCGCGCGGATGCTGCACCA
CTGCCGAAGCCACAACCCTGTGCCTCTCTCACCACTCAGAAGCCGAGTTTCCCACCTCCACGAGGACAGC
CAGGTGGCGAGGATTTCCACATGCTCGGAGCAGTCCCTGAGCACCCGGAGTCCAGCCAGCACCTGGGCTT
ATGTCCAGCAGCTGAAGGTCATTGACAACCAGCGGGAACTCTCCCGCCTCTCCCGAGAGCTGGAGCCAGC
AAGCGAGCTCATGGTGAGCAAGGGCGAGGAGGTCATCAAAGAGTTCATGCGCTTCAAGGTGCGCATGGAG
GGCTCCATGAACGGCCACGAGTTCGAGATCGAGGGCGAGGGCGAGGGCCGCCCCTACGAGGGCACCCAGA
CCGCCAAGCTGAAGGTGACCAAGGGCGGCCCCCTGCCCTTCGCCTGGGACATCCTGTCCCCCCAGTTCAT
GTACGGCTCCAAGGCGTACGTGAAGCACCCCGCCGACATCCCCGATTACAAGAAGCTGTCCTTCCCCGAG
GGCTTCAAGTGGGAGCGCGTGATGAACTTCGAGGACGGCGGTCTGGTGACCGTGACCCAGGACTCCTCCC
TGCAGGACGGCACGCTGATCTACAAGGTGAAGATGCGCGGCACCAACTTCCCCCCCGACGGCCCCGTAAT
GCAGAAGAAGACCATGGGCTGGGAGGCCTCCACCGAGCGCCTGTACCCCCGCGACGGCGTGCTGAAGGGC
GAGATCCACCAGGCCCTGAAGCTGAAGGACGGCGGCCACTACCTGGTGGAGTTCAAGACCATCTACATGG
CCAAGAAGCCCGTGCAACTGCCCGGCTACTACTACGTGGACACCAAGCTGGACATCACCTCCCACAACGA
GGACTACACCATCGTGGAACAGTACGAGCGCTCCGAGGGCCGCCACCACCTGTTCCTGGGGCATGGCACC
GGCAGCACCGGCAGCGGCAGCTCCGGCACCGCCTCCTCCGAGGACAACAACATGGCCGTCATCAAAGAGT
TCATGCGCTTCAAGGTGCGCATGGAGGGCTCCATGAACGGCCACGAGTTCGAGATCGAGGGCGAGGGCGA
GGGCCGCCCCTACGAGGGCACCCAGACCGCCAAGCTGAAGGTGACCAAGGGCGGCCCCCTGCCCTTCGCC
TGGGACATCCTGTCCCCCCAGTTCATGTACGGCTCCAAGGCGTACGTGAAGCACCCCGCCGACATCCCCG
ATTACAAGAAGCTGTCCTTCCCCGAGGGCTTCAAGTGGGAGCGCGTGATGAACTTCGAGGACGGCGGTCT
GGTGACCGTGACCCAGGACTCCTCCCTGCAGGACGGCACGCTGATCTACAAGGTGAAGATGCGCGGCACC
AACTTCCCCCCCGACGGCCCCGTAATGCAGAAGAAGACCATGGGCTGGGAGGCCTCCACCGAGCGCCTGT
ACCCCCGCGACGGCGTGCTGAAGGGCGAGATCCACCAGGCCCTGAAGCTGAAGGACGGCGGCCACTACCT
GGTGGAGTTCAAGACCATCTACATGGCCAAGAAGCCCGTGCAACTGCCCGGCTACTACTACGTGGACACC
AAGCTGGACATCACCTCCCACAACGAGGACTACACCATCGTGGAACAGTACGAGCGCTCCGAGGGCCGCC
ACCACCTGTTCCTGTACGGCATGGACGAGCTGTACAAGTAAGCGGCCGCGACTCTAGATCATAATCAGCC
ATACCACATTTGTAGAGGTTTTACTTGCTTTAAAAAACCTCCCACACCTCCCCCTGAACCTGAAACATAA
AATGAATGCAATTGTTGTTGTTAACTTGTTTATTGCAGCTTATAATGGTTACAAATAAAGCAATAGCATC
ACAAATTTCACAAATAAAGCATTTTTTTCACTGCATTCTAGTTGTGGTTTGTCCAAACTCATCAATGTAT
CTTAAGGCGTAAATTGTAAGCGTTAATATTTTGTTAAAATTCGCGTTAAATTTTTGTTAAATCAGCTCAT
TTTTTAACCAATAGGCCGAAATCGGCAAAATCCCTTATAAATCAAAAGAATAGACCGAGATAGGGT
[37 nt withheld, positions 5387-5423]
AAAGAACGTGGACTCCAACGTCAAAGG
[49 nt withheld, positions 5451-5499]
T
[91 nt withheld, positions 5501-5591]
G
[124 nt withheld, positions 5593-5716]
CAGGTGGCACTTTTCGGGGAAATGTGCGCGGAACCCCTATTTGTTTATTTTTCTAAATACATTCAAATAT
GTATCCGCTCATGAGACAATAACCCTGATAAATGCTTCAATAATATTGAAAAAGGAAGAGTCCTGAGGCG
GAAAGAACCAGCTGTGGAATGTGTGTCAGTTAGGGTGTGGAAAGTCCCCAGGCTCCCCAGCAGGCAGAAG
TATGCAAAGCATGCATCTCAATTAGTCAGCAACCAGGTGTGGAAAGTCCCCAGGCTCCCCAGCAGGCAGA
AGTATGCAAAGCATGCATCTCAATTAGTCAGCAACCATAGTCCCGCCCCTAACTCCGCCCATCCCGCCCC
TAACTCCGCCCAGTTCCGCCCATTCTCCGCCCCATGGCTGACTAATTTTTTTTATTTATGCAGAGGCCGA
GGCCGCCTCGGCCTCTGAGCTATTCCAGAAGTAGTGAGGAGGCTTTTTTGGAGGCCTAGGCTTTTGCAAA
GATCGATCAAGAGACAGGATGAGGATCGTTTCGCATGATTGAACAAGATGGATTGCACGCAGGTTCTCCG
GCCGCTTGGGTGGAGAGGCTATTCGGCTATGACTGGGCACAACAGACAATCGGCTGCTCTGATGCCGCCG
TGTTCCGGCTGTCAGCGCAGGGGCGCCCGGTTCTTTTTGTCAAGACCGACCTGTCCGGTGCCCTGAATGA
ACTGCAAGACGAGGCAGCGCGGCTATCGTGGCTGGCCACGACGGGCGTTCCTTGCGCAGCTGTGCTCGAC
GTTGTCACTGAAGCGGGAAGGGACTGGCTGCTATTGGGCGAAGTGCCGGGGCAGGATCTCCTGTCATCTC
ACCTTGCTCCTGCCGAGAAAGTATCCATCATGGCTGATGCAATGCGGCGGCTGCATACGCTTGATCCGGC
TACCTGCCCATTCGACCACCAAGCGAAACATCGCATCGAGCGAGCACGTACTCGGATGGAAGCCGGTCTT
GTCGATCAGGATGATCTGGACGAAGAGCATCAGGGGCTCGCGCCAGCCGAACTGTTCGCCAGGCTCAAGG
CGAGCATGCCCGACGGCGAGGATCTCGTCGTGACCCATGGCGATGCCTGCTTGCCGAATATCATGGTGGA
AAATGGCCGCTTTTCTGGATTCATCGACTGTGGCCGGCTGGGTGTGGCGGACCGCTATCAGGACATAGCG
TTGGCTACCCGTGATATTGCTGAAGAGCTTGGCGGCGAATGGGCTGACCGCTTCCTCGTGCTTTACGGTA
TCGCCGCTCCCGATTCGCAGCGCATCGCCTTCTATCGCCTTCTTGACGAGTTCTTCTGAGCGGGACTCTG
GGGTTCGAAATGACCGACCAAGCGACGCCCAACCTGCCATCACGAGATTTCGATTCCACCGCCGCCTTCT
ATGAAAGGTTGGGCTTCGGAATCGTTTTCCGGGACGCCGGCTGGATGATCCTCCAGCGCGGGGATCTCAT
GCTGGAGTTCTTCGCCCACCCTAGGGGGAGGCTAACTGAAACACGGAAGGAGACAATACCGGAAGGAACC
CGCGCTATGACGGCAATAAAAAGACAGAATAAAACGCACGGTGTTGGGTCGTTTGTTCATAAACGCGGGG
TTCGGTCCCAGGGCTGGCACTCTGTCGATACCCCACCGAGACCCCATTGGGGCCAATACGCCCGCGTTTC
TTCCTTTTCCCCACCCCACCCCCCAAGTTCGGGTGAAGGCCCAGGGCTCGCAGCCAACGTCGGGGCGGCA
GGCCCTGCCATAGCCTCAGGTTACTCATATATACTTTAGATTGATTTAAAACTTCATTTTTAATTTAAAA
GGATCTAGGTGAAGATCCTTTTTGATAATCTCATGACCAAAATCCCTTAACGTGAGTTTTCGTTCCACTG
AGCGTCAGACCCCGTAGAAAAGATCAAAGGATCTTCTTGAGATCCTTTTTTTCTGCGCGTAATCTGCTGC
TTGCAAACAAAAAAACCACCGCTACCAGCGGTGGTTTGTTTGCCGGATCAAGAGCTACCAACTCTTTTTC
CGAAGGTAACTGGCTTCAGCAGAGCGCAGATACCAAATACTGTTCTTCTAGTGTAGCCGTAGTTAGGCCA
CCACTTCAAGAACTCTGTAGCACCGCCTACATACCTCGCTCTGCTAATCCTGTTACCAGTGGCTGCTGCC
AGTGGCGATAAGTCGTGTCTTACCGGGTTGGACTCAAGACGATAGTTACCGGATAAGGCGCAGCGGTCGG
GCTGAACGGGGGGTTCGTGCACACAGCCCAGCTTGGAGCGAACGACCTACACCGAACTGAGATACCTACA
GCGTGAGCTATGAGAAAGCGCCACGCTTCCCGAAGGGAGAAAGGCGGACAGGTATCCGGTAAGCGGCAGG
GTCGGAACAGGAGAGCGCACGAGGGAGCTTCCAGGGGGAAACGCCTGGTATCTTTATAGTCCTGTCGGGT
TTCGCCACCTCTGACTTGAGCGTCGATTTTTGTGATGCTCGTCAGGGGGGCGGAGCCTATGGAAAAACGC
CAGCAACGCGGCCTTTTTACGGTTCCTGGCCTT
Features (pLannotate 1.2.2; 16 found; start..end, strand, type, name):
     10..69      +  rep_origin     RSF ori (fragment): Plasmids containing the RSF 1030 origin of replication can be propagated in E. coli cells that contain additional plasmids with compatible origins.
    137..440     +  enhancer       CMV enhancer: human cytomegalovirus immediate early enhancer
    441..644     +  promoter       CMV promoter: human cytomegalovirus (CMV) immediate early promoter
    683..1396    +  CDS            W1C: W1C is a basic (constitutively fluorescent) cyan fluorescent protein published in 1998, derived from Aequorea victoria.
   1367..3568    +  CDS            RAPGEF3 (fragment): RPGF3_HUMAN - Also known as CGEF1, EPAC, EPAC1. Experimental evidence at protein level: Swiss-Prot protein existence level 1. Guanine nucleotide exchange factor (GEF) for RAP1A and RAP2A small GTPases that is activated by binding cAMP. Through simultaneous binding of PDE3B to RAPGEF3 and PIK3R6 is assembled in a signaling complex in which it activates the PI3K gamma complex and which is involved in angiogenesis. Plays a role in the modulation of the cAMP- induced dynamic control of endothelial barrier function through a pathway that is independent on Rho-mediated signaling. Required for the ac
   3581..5008    +  CDS            tdTomato: tdTomato is a basic (constitutively fluorescent) orange fluorescent protein published in 2004, derived from Discosoma sp.. It is reported to be a somewhat slowly-maturing tandem dimer with low acid sensitivity.
   5027..5110    +  CDS            large T antigen (fragment): large T antigen from SV40 (simian virus 40)
   5133..5254    +  polyA_signal   SV40 poly(A) signal: SV40 polyadenylation signal
   5288..5716    -  rep_origin     f1 ori (sequence partly withheld): f1 bacteriophage origin of replication; arrow indicates direction of (+) strand synthesis
   5743..5847    +  promoter       AmpR promoter: bla
   5849..6206    +  promoter       SV40 promoter: SV40 enhancer and early promoter
   6241..7035    +  CDS            NeoR/KanR: aminoglycoside phosphotransferase from Tn5; aph(3')-II (or nptII); confers resistance to neomycin, kanamycin, and G418 (Geneticin®)
   7056..7208    +  CDS            ble (fragment): BLE_KLEPN - Experimental evidence at protein level: Swiss-Prot protein existence level 1. Binding protein with a strong affinity to the bleomycin family of antibiotics. Binds to CL990; an antimitotic-antibiotic compound. From Klebsiella pneumoniae.
   7267..7314    +  polyA_signal   HSV TK poly(A) signal: herpes simplex virus thymidine kinase polyadenylation signal (Cole and Stacy, 1985)
   7405..7421    -  polyA_signal   bGH poly(A) signal (fragment): bovine growth hormone polyadenylation signal
   7643..8231    +  rep_origin     ori: high-copy-number ColE1/pMB1/pBR322/pUC origin of replication
