[The description below was written by a language model from this plasmid's Addgene catalogue record and pLannotate feature annotations shown in this document.]
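Description:
Epac-SH226 is a mammalian expression plasmid encoding a genetically encoded FRET-type sensor for cAMP. The catalogue lists the backbone as pcDNA3, although the annotated 8,269 nt sequence has an architecture more typical of a kanamycin-selected fluorescent-protein vector. It carries a high-copy ColE1/pUC origin for propagation in E. coli, an f1 origin, and a single Tn5 NeoR/KanR gene placed behind tandem bacterial (bla) and SV40 early promoters and followed by an HSV TK polyadenylation signal. This arrangement gives kanamycin resistance in bacteria, consistent with the recorded selection, and would allow G418 selection in mammalian cells. Short fragments annotated as RSF ori, ble, large T antigen and bGH poly(A) appear to be backbone remnants or partial matches rather than functional units.

The payload, mT2Del-EPACdDEPCD-tdTomato, is driven by the human CMV immediate early enhancer and promoter and terminated by an SV40 poly(A) signal. It is one continuous fusion. It starts with an Aequorea-derived cyan fluorescent protein, which the annotation tool matched to W1C and the insert name identifies as a truncated mTurquoise2. This is joined to a large fragment of human RAPGEF3 (EPAC1), followed by the tandem-dimer orange-red protein tdTomato. The "dDEPCD" label suggests an EPAC variant lacking the DEP domain and rendered catalytically dead, though the record does not spell this out. EPAC changes conformation on binding cAMP, so the distance or orientation between the cyan donor and tdTomato acceptor shifts and alters energy transfer. This change lets cAMP dynamics be read out optically in living transfected mammalian cells.
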