Addgene plasmid #191448: Epac-SH226
Purpose: expression of cAMP sensor in mammalian cells
Depositing lab: Kees Jalink. Depositing organization: Netherlands Cancer Institute.
Backbone
  Vector backbone: pcDNA3
  Vector type: Mammalian Expression
Growth in bacteria
  Bacterial resistance: Kanamycin, 50 μg/mL
  Growth temperature: 37°C
  Growth strain: DH5alpha
  Copy number: Unknown
Gene/Insert
  Gene/Insert name: mT2Del-EPACdDEPCD-tdTomato
  Species: H. sapiens (human)
  Insert size (bp): 4335
  Cloning method: Unknown
  Sequencing primers: 5′ Unknown
Terms and licenses: Academic/Nonprofit Terms; Industry Terms: Not Available to Industry
How to cite: Epac-SH226 was a gift from Kees Jalink (Addgene plasmid # 191448 ; http://n2t.net/addgene:191448 ; RRID:Addgene_191448)
