>Addgene plasmid #191448 | Epac-SH226 | depositor partial sequence | sequence record 371062 | Epac-SH225
ATGGTGAGCAAGGGCGAGGAGCTGTTCACCGGGGTGGTGCCCATCCTGGTCGAGCTGGACGGCGACGTAA
ACGGCCACAAGTTCAGCGTGTCCGGCGAGGGCGAGGGCGATGCCACCTACGGCAAGCTGACCCTGAAGTT
CATCTGCACCACCGGCAAGCTGCCCGTGCCCTGGCCCACCCTCGTGACCACCCTGTCCTGGGGCGTGCAG
TGCTTCGCCCGCTACCCCGACCACATGAAGCAGCACGACTTCTTCAAGTCCGCCATGCCCGAAGGCTACG
TCCAGGAGCGCACCATCTTCTTCAAGGACGACGGCAACTACAAGACCCGCGCCGAGGTGAAGTTCGAGGG
CGACACCCTGGTGAACCGCATCGAGCTGAAGGGCATCGACTTCAAGGAGGACGGCAACATCCTGGGGCAC
AAGCTGGAGTACAACTACTTTAGCGACAACGTCTATATCACCGCCGACAAGCAGAAGAACGGCATCAAGG
CCAACTTCAAGATCCGCCACAACATCGAGGACGGCGGCGTGCAGCTCGCCGACCACTACCAGCAGAACAC
CCCCATCGGCGACGGCCCCGTGCTGCTGCCCGACAACCACTACCTGAGCACCCAGTCCAAGCTGAGCAAA
GACCCCAACGAGAAGCGCGATCACATGGTCCTGCTGGAGTTCGTGACCGCCGCCCGATATCAGCCCGTGG
GAACTCATGAGATGGAGGAGGAGTTGGCCGAAGCTGTGGCCCTGCTCTCCCAGCGGGGGCCTGACGCCCT
GCTCACTGTGGCACTTCGAAAGCCCCCAGGTCAGCGCACGGATGAAGAGCTGGACCTCATCTTTGAGGAG
CTGCTGCACATCAAGGCTGTGGCCCACCTCTCCAACTCGGTGAAGCGAGAATTAGCGGCTGTTCTGCTCT
TTGAACCACACAGCAAGGCAGGGACCGTGTTGTTCAGCCAGGGGGACAAGGGCACTTCGTGGTACATTAT
CTGGAAGGGATCTGTCAACGTGGTGACCCATGGCAAGGGGCTGGTGACCACCCTGCATGAGGGAGATGAT
TTTGGACAGCTGGCTCTGGTGAATGATGCACCCCGGGCAGCCACCATCATCCTGCGAGAAGACAACTGTC
ATTTCCTGCGTGTGGACAAGCAGGACTTCAACCGTATCATCAAGGATGTGGAGGCAAAGACCATGCGGCT
GGAAGAACATGGCAAAGTGGTGCTGGTGCTGGAGAGAGCCTCTCAGGGCGCCGGCCCTTCCCGACCCCCA
ACCCCAGGCAGGAACCGGTATACAGTGATGTCTGGCACCCCAGAGAAGATCCTAGAGCTTCTGTTGGAGG
CCATGGGACCAGATTCCAGTGCTCATGACCCAACAGAGACATTCCTCAGCGACTTCCTCCTGACCCACAG
GGTCTTCATGCCCAGCGCCCAACTCTGCGCTGCCCTTCTGCACCACTTCCATGTGGAGCCTGCGGGTGGC
AGCGAGCAGGAGCGCAGCACCTACGTCTGCAACAAGAGGCAGCAGATCTTGCGGCTGGTCAGCCAGTGGG
TGGCCCTGTATGGCTCCATGCTCCACACTGACCCTGTGGCCACCAGCTTCCTCCAGAAACTCTCAGACCT
GGTGGGCAGGGACACCCGACTCAGCAACCTGCTGAGGGAGCAGTGGCCAGAGAGGCGGCGATGCCACAGG
TTGGAGAATGGCTGTGGGAATGCATCTCCTCAGATGAAGGCCCGGAACTTGCCTGTTTGGCTCCCCAACC
AGGACGAGCCCCTTCCTGGCAGCAGCTGTGCCATCCAAGTTGGGGATAAAGTCCCCTATGACATCTGCCG
GCCAGACCACTCAGTGTTGACCCTGCAGCTGCCTGTGACAGCCTCCGTGAGAGAGGTGATGGCAGCGTTG
GCCCAGGAGGATGGCTGGACCAAGGGGCAGGTGCTGGTGAAGGTCAATTCTGCAGGTGATGCCATTGGCC
TGCAGCCAGATGCCCGTGGTGTGGCCACATCTCTGGGGCTCAATGAGCGTCTCTTTGTTGTCAACCCACA
GGAAGCGCATGAGCTGATCCCACACCCTGACCAGCTGGGGCCCACTGTGGGCTCTGCTGAGGGGCTGGAC
CTGGTGAGTGCCAAGGACCTGGCAGGCCAGCTGACGGACCACGACTGGAGCCTCTTCAACAGTATCCACC
AGGTGGAGCTGATCCACTATGTGCTGGGCCCCCAGCATCTGCGGGATGTCACCACCGCCAACCTGGAGCG
CTTCATGCGCCGCTTCAATGAGCTGCAGTACTGGGTGGCCACCGAGCTGTGTCTCTGCCCCGTGCCCGGC
CCCCGGGCCCAGCTGCTCAGGAAGTTCATTAAGCTGGCGGCCCACCTCAAGGAGCAGAAGAATCTCAATT
CCTTCTTTGCCGTCATGTTTGGCCTCAGCAACTCGGCCATCAGCCGCCTAGCCCACACCTGGGAGCGGCT
GCCCCACAAAGTCCGGAAGCTGTACTCCGCCCTCGAGAGGCTGCTGGATCCCTCATGGAACCACCGGGTA
TACCGACTGGCCCTCGCCAAGCTCTCCCCTCCTGTCATCCCCTTCATGCCCCTTCTTCTCAAAGACATGG
CCGCCATTCATGAGGGAAACCACACACTAGTGGAGAATCTCATCAACTTTGAGAAGATGAGAATGATGGC
CAGAGCCGCGCGGATGCTGCACCACTGCCGAAGCCACAACCCTGTGCCTCTCTCACCACTCAGAAGCCGA
GTTTCCCACCTCCACGAGGACAGCCAGGTGGCGAGGATTTCCACATGCTCGGAGCAGTCCCTGAGCACCC
GGAGTCCAGCCAGCACCTGGGCTTATGTCCAGCAGCTGAAGGTCATTGACAACCAGCGGGAACTCTCCCG
CCTCTCCCGAGAGCTGGAGCCAGCAAGCGAGCTCATGGTGAGCAAGGGCGAGGAGGTCATCAAAGAGTTC
ATGCGCTTCAAGGTGCGCATGGAGGGCTCCATGAACGGCCACGAGTTCGAGATCGAGGGCGAGGGCGAGG
GCCGCCCCTACGAGGGCACCCAGACCGCCAAGCTGAAGGTGACCAAGGGCGGCCCCCTGCCCTTCGCCTG
GGACATCCTGTCCCCCCAGTTCATGTACGGCTCCAAGGCGTACGTGAAGCACCCCGCCGACATCCCCGAT
TACAAGAAGCTGTCCTTCCCCGAGGGCTTCAAGTGGGAGCGCGTGATGAACTTCGAGGACGGCGGTCTGG
TGACCGTGACCCAGGACTCCTCCCTGCAGGACGGCACGCTGATCTACAAGGTGAAGATGCGCGGCACCAA
CTTCCCCCCCGACGGCCCCGTAATGCAGAAGAAGACCATGGGCTGGGAGGCCTCCACCGAGCGCCTGTAC
CCCCGCGACGGCGTGCTGAAGGGCGAGATCCACCAGGCCCTGAAGCTGAAGGACGGCGGCCACTACCTGG
TGGAGTTCAAGACCATCTACATGGCCAAGAAGCCCGTGCAACTGCCCGGCTACTACTACGTGGACACCAA
GCTGGACATCACCTCCCACAACGAGGACTACACCATCGTGGAACAGTACGAGCGCTCCGAGGGCCGCCAC
CACCTGTTCCTGGGGCATGGCACCGGCAGCACCGGCAGCGGCAGCTCCGGCACCGCCTCCTCCGAGGACA
ACAACATGGCCGTCATCAAAGAGTTCATGCGCTTCAAGGTGCGCATGGAGGGCTCCATGAACGGCCACGA
GTTCGAGATCGAGGGCGAGGGCGAGGGCCGCCCCTACGAGGGCACCCAGACCGCCAAGCTGAAGGTGACC
AAGGGCGGCCCCCTGCCCTTCGCCTGGGACATCCTGTCCCCCCAGTTCATGTACGGCTCCAAGGCGTACG
TGAAGCACCCCGCCGACATCCCCGATTACAAGAAGCTGTCCTTCCCCGAGGGCTTCAAGTGGGAGCGCGT
GATGAACTTCGAGGACGGCGGTCTGGTGACCGTGACCCAGGACTCCTCCCTGCAGGACGGCACGCTGATC
TACAAGGTGAAGATGCGCGGCACCAACTTCCCCCCCGACGGCCCCGTAATGCAGAAGAAGACCATGGGCT
GGGAGGCCTCCACCGAGCGCCTGTACCCCCGCGACGGCGTGCTGAAGGGCGAGATCCACCAGGCCCTGAA
GCTGAAGGACGGCGGCCACTACCTGGTGGAGTTCAAGACCATCTACATGGCCAAGAAGCCCGTGCAACTG
CCCGGCTACTACTACGTGGACACCAAGCTGGACATCACCTCCCACAACGAGGACTACACCATCGTGGAAC
AGTACGAGCGCTCCGAGGGCCGCCACCACCTGTTCCTGTACGGCATGGACGAGCTGTACAAGTAA
